Addgene plasmid #98883: ITPKA-mNeonGreen
Purpose: In vivo visualization of actin cytoskeleton (can be used for colocalization studies)
Depositing lab: Dorus Gadella. Depositing organization: University of Amsterdam. Publication: Robust and Bright Genetically Encoded Fluorescent Markers for Highlighting Structures and Compartments in Mammalian Cells. Chertkova AO, Mastop M, Postma M, van Bommel N, van der Niet S, Batenburg KL, Joosen L, Gadella TWJ, Okada Y, Goedhart J. bioRxiv (2020) 160374; doi: https://doi.org/10.1101/160374.
Backbone
  Vector backbone: pEGFP-N1
  Backbone manufacturer: Clontech
  Vector type: Mammalian Expression
Growth in bacteria
  Bacterial resistance: Kanamycin, 50 μg/mL
  Growth temperature: 37°C
  Growth strain: DH5alpha
  Copy number: High Copy
Gene/Insert
  Gene/Insert name: ITPKA
  Species: Synthetic
  Promoter: CMV
  Tag / fusion protein: mNeonGreen (C terminal on insert)
  Cloning method: Restriction Enzyme; 5′ cloning site unknown (unknown if destroyed); 3′ cloning site unknown (unknown if destroyed)
Terms and licenses: Academic/Nonprofit Terms; Industry Terms: Not Available to Industry
How to cite: ITPKA-mNeonGreen was a gift from Dorus Gadella (Addgene plasmid # 98883 ; http://n2t.net/addgene:98883 ; RRID:Addgene_98883)
