[The description below was written by a language model from this plasmid's Addgene catalogue record and pLannotate feature annotations shown in this document.]
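Description:
ITPKA-mNeonGreen is a mammalian expression plasmid built on the Clontech pEGFP-N1 backbone, in which the original fluorescent protein has been replaced by mNeonGreen, a bright, rapidly maturing monomeric green/yellow fluorescent protein derived from Branchiostoma lanceolatum. The 4,805 nt sequenced record shows the human cytomegalovirus immediate-early enhancer and promoter driving a short ITPKA coding segment, followed in the same orientation by mNeonGreen as a C-terminal fusion and terminated by the SV40 polyadenylation signal. The ITPKA portion is annotated only as a roughly 96 nt fragment matching mouse inositol-trisphosphate 3-kinase A, while the catalogue lists the insert species as synthetic. The construct therefore appears to carry a small peptide from this protein rather than the full-length kinase. The record does not define which residues are included, and the cloning sites are not recorded.

The plasmid replicates in E. coli at high copy from a ColE1/pUC-type origin and also carries an f1 origin for single-stranded DNA production. Selection relies on the Tn5 NeoR/KanR aminoglycoside phosphotransferase gene, which is preceded by a bacterial bla promoter and the SV40 enhancer/early promoter and followed by the HSV TK polyadenylation signal. This arrangement gives kanamycin resistance in bacteria and allows G418 selection in mammalian cells. Small annotated fragments such as ble, bGH poly(A) and large T antigen are most likely backbone remnants or short sequence matches rather than functional elements.

The stated purpose is visualisation of the actin cytoskeleton in living cells, with the ITPKA-derived sequence targeting the fluorescent protein to actin structures. It can also serve as a green marker for colocalisation studies.
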