Features (pLannotate 1.2.2; 15 found; start..end, strand, type, name):
    259..363     -  promoter       AmpR promoter: bla
    390..818     +  rep_origin     f1 ori (sequence partly withheld): f1 bacteriophage origin of replication; arrow indicates direction of (+) strand synthesis
    852..973     -  polyA_signal   SV40 poly(A) signal: SV40 polyadenylation signal
    996..1079    -  CDS            large T antigen (fragment): large T antigen from SV40 (simian virus 40)
   1099..1806    -  CDS            mNeonGreen: mNeonGreen is a basic (constitutively fluorescent) green/yellow fluorescent protein published in 2013, derived from Branchiostoma lanceolatum. It is reported to be a very rapidly-maturing monomer with moderate acid sensitivity.
   1840..1935    -  CDS            Itpka (fragment): IP3KA_MOUSE - Experimental evidence at protein level: Swiss-Prot protein existence level 1. From Mus musculus (Mouse).
   1939..1975    -  misc_feature   MCS (fragment): multiple cloning site
   1998..2201    -  promoter       CMV promoter: human cytomegalovirus (CMV) immediate early promoter
   2202..2505    -  enhancer       CMV enhancer: human cytomegalovirus immediate early enhancer
   2680..3268    -  rep_origin     ori: high-copy-number ColE1/pMB1/pBR322/pUC origin of replication
   3490..3506    +  polyA_signal   bGH poly(A) signal (fragment): bovine growth hormone polyadenylation signal
   3597..3644    -  polyA_signal   HSV TK poly(A) signal: herpes simplex virus thymidine kinase polyadenylation signal (Cole and Stacy, 1985)
   3703..3855    -  CDS            ble (fragment): BLE_KLEPN - Experimental evidence at protein level: Swiss-Prot protein existence level 1. Binding protein with a strong affinity to the bleomycin family of antibiotics. Binds to CL990; an antimitotic-antibiotic compound. From Klebsiella pneumoniae.
   3876..4670    -  CDS            NeoR/KanR: aminoglycoside phosphotransferase from Tn5; aph(3')-II (or nptII); confers resistance to neomycin, kanamycin, and G418 (Geneticin®)
   4705..257     -  promoter       SV40 promoter (across the origin): SV40 enhancer and early promoter
>Addgene plasmid #98883 | ITPKA-mNeonGreen | addgene full sequence | sequence record 191169 | Addgene NGS Result
AGCCATGGGGCGGAGAATGGGCGGAACTGGGCGGAGTTAGGGGCGGGATGGGCGGAGTTAGGGGCGGGAC
TATGGTTGCTGACTAATTGAGATGCATGCTTTGCATACTTCTGCCTGCTGGGGAGCCTGGGGACTTTCCA
CACCTGGTTGCTGACTAATTGAGATGCATGCTTTGCATACTTCTGCCTGCTGGGGAGCCTGGGGACTTTC
CACACCCTAACTGACACACATTCCACAGCTGGTTCTTTCCGCCTCAGGACTCTTCCTTTTTCAATATTAT
TGAAGCATTTATCAGGGTTATTGTCTCATGAGCGGATACATATTTGAATGTATTTAGAAAAATAAACAAA
TAGGGGTTCCGCGCACATTTCCCCGAAAAGTGCCACCTG
[124 nt withheld, positions 390-513]
C
[91 nt withheld, positions 515-605]
A
[49 nt withheld, positions 607-655]
CCTTTGACGTTGGAGTCCACGTTCTTT
[37 nt withheld, positions 683-719]
ACCCTATCTCGGTCTATTCTTTTGATTTATAAGGGATTTTGCCGATTTCGGCCTATTGGTTAAAAAATGA
GCTGATTTAACAAAAATTTAACGCGAATTTTAACAAAATATTAACGCTTACAATTTACGCCTTAAGATAC
ATTGATGAGTTTGGACAAACCACAACTAGAATGCAGTGAAAAAAATGCTTTATTTGTGAAATTTGTGATG
CTATTGCTTTATTTGTAACCATTATAAGCTGCAATAAACAAGTTAACAACAACAATTGCATTCATTTTAT
GTTTCAGGTTCAGGGGGAGGTGTGGGAGGTTTTTTAAAGCAAGTAAAACCTCTACAAATGTGGTATGGCT
GATTATGATCTAGAGTCGCGGCCGCTTTACTTGTACAGCTCGTCCATGCCCATCACATCGGTAAAGGCCT
TTTGCCACTCCTTGAAGTTGAGCTCGGTCTTGGAGTGCTTGAGCTCCGTCTTACGGAACACGTACATCGG
CTGGTTCTTCAGATAGTTAGCCGCCATTGGCTTGGCAAAGGTGTAGGTGGTCCGCGCAGTGCTCCGGTAG
CGCTTGCCATTTCCAGTGGTGTAACTCCACTTAAAGGTACTGATGATGGTTTTGTCGTTGGGGTAAGTCT
TCTTCGACCTGCACCAGTCCGCAGCGGTCAGCGAGTTGGTCATCACAGGACCGTCAGCAGGGAAACCAGT
CCCCTTCACCTGGGCCTCTCCTTTGATGTGGCTTCCCTCGTAGGTGTAGCGGTAGTTAACAGTAAGGGAG
GCACCATCTTCAAACTGCATTGTGCGATGGACTTGGTAGCCGGAGCCATCTACCATGGCGGCCTGGAAAG
GCGACATCCCGTCAGGGTAGGGCAGGTACTGATGGAAGCCATACCCGATATGAGGGACCAGAATCCAGGG
GGAGAACTGGAGGTCACCCTTGGTGGACTTCAGGTTTAACTCCTCATAACCATCATTTGGATTGCCGGTG
CCCTGACCCACCATGTCAAAGTCCACACCGTTGATGGAGCCAAAGATGTGTAACTCATGTGTCGCTGGGA
GAGAGGCCATGTTATCCTCCTCGCCCTTGCTCACCATGGTGGCGACCGGTGGATCCGATCCAGATCCGCC
CGCTTCGAAGAGCAGGCGCAGCTCCCCGACGCTCCGGCGCGGAGCCCGCTCCAACCCGGGGCTGCAGGGC
CCCGCGCCCCGTGGTCGCGCCATGCCCATAAGCTTGAGCTCGAGATCTGAGTCCGGTAGCGCTAGCGGAT
CTGACGGTTCACTAAACCAGCTCTGCTTATATAGACCTCCCACCGTACACGCCTACCGCCCATTTGCGTC
AATGGGGCGGAGTTGTTACGACATTTTGGAAAGTCCCGTTGATTTTGGTGCCAAAACAAACTCCCATTGA
CGTCAATGGGGTGGAGACTTGGAAATCCCCGTGAGTCAAACCGCTATCCACGCCCATTGATGTACTGCCA
AAACCGCATCACCATGGTAATAGCGATGACTAATACGTAGATGTACTGCCAAGTAGGAAAGTCCCATAAG
GTCATGTACTGGGCATAATGCCAGGCGGGCCATTTACCGTCATTGACGTCAATAGGGGGCGTACTTGGCA
TATGATACACTTGATGTACTGCCAAGTGGGCAGTTTACCGTAAATACTCCACCCATTGACGTCAATGGAA
AGTCCCTATTGGCGTTACTATGGGAACATACGTCATTATTGACGTCAATGGGCGGGGGTCGTTGGGCGGT
CAGCCAGGCGGGCCATTTACCGTAAGTTATGTAACGCGGAACTCCATATATGGGCTATGAACTAATGACC
CCGTAATTGATTACTATTAATAACTAATGCATGGCGGTAATACGGTTATCCACAGAATCAGGGGATAACG
CAGGAAAGAACATGTGAGCAAAAGGCCAGCAAAAGGCCAGGAACCGTAAAAAGGCCGCGTTGCTGGCGTT
TTTCCATAGGCTCCGCCCCCCTGACGAGCATCACAAAAATCGACGCTCAAGTCAGAGGTGGCGAAACCCG
ACAGGACTATAAAGATACCAGGCGTTTCCCCCTGGAAGCTCCCTCGTGCGCTCTCCTGTTCCGACCCTGC
CGCTTACCGGATACCTGTCCGCCTTTCTCCCTTCGGGAAGCGTGGCGCTTTCTCATAGCTCACGCTGTAG
GTATCTCAGTTCGGTGTAGGTCGTTCGCTCCAAGCTGGGCTGTGTGCACGAACCCCCCGTTCAGCCCGAC
CGCTGCGCCTTATCCGGTAACTATCGTCTTGAGTCCAACCCGGTAAGACACGACTTATCGCCACTGGCAG
CAGCCACTGGTAACAGGATTAGCAGAGCGAGGTATGTAGGCGGTGCTACAGAGTTCTTGAAGTGGTGGCC
TAACTACGGCTACACTAGAAGAACAGTATTTGGTATCTGCGCTCTGCTGAAGCCAGTTACCTTCGGAAAA
AGAGTTGGTAGCTCTTGATCCGGCAAACAAACCACCGCTGGTAGCGGTGGTTTTTTTGTTTGCAAGCAGC
AGATTACGCGCAGAAAAAAAGGATCTCAAGAAGATCCTTTGATCTTTTCTACGGGGTCTGACGCTCAGTG
GAACGAAAACTCACGTTAAGGGATTTTGGTCATGAGATTATCAAAAAGGATCTTCACCTAGATCCTTTTA
AATTAAAAATGAAGTTTTAAATCAATCTAAAGTATATATGAGTAACCTGAGGCTATGGCAGGGCCTGCCG
CCCCGACGTTGGCTGCGAGCCCTGGGCCTTCACCCGAACTTGGGGGGTGGGGTGGGGAAAAGGAAGAAAC
GCGGGCGTATTGGCCCCAATGGGGTCTCGGTGGGGTATCGACAGAGTGCCAGCCCTGGGACCGAACCCCG
CGTTTATGAACAAACGACCCAACACCGTGCGTTTTATTCTGTCTTTTTATTGCCGTCATAGCGCGGGTTC
CTTCCGGTATTGTCTCCTTCCGTGTTTCAGTTAGCCTCCCCCTAGGGTGGGCGAAGAACTCCAGCATGAG
ATCCCCGCGCTGGAGGATCATCCAGCCGGCGTCCCGGAAAACGATTCCGAAGCCCAACCTTTCATAGAAG
GCGGCGGTGGAATCGAAATCTCGTGATGGCAGGTTGGGCGTCGCTTGGTCGGTCATTTCGAACCCCAGAG
TCCCGCTCAGAAGAACTCGTCAAGAAGGCGATAGAAGGCGATGCGCTGCGAATCGGGAGCGGCGATACCG
TAAAGCACGAGGAAGCGGTCAGCCCATTCGCCGCCAAGCTCTTCAGCAATATCACGGGTAGCCAACGCTA
TGTCCTGATAGCGGTCCGCCACACCCAGCCGGCCACAGTCGATGAATCCAGAAAAGCGGCCATTTTCCAC
CATGATATTCGGCAAGCAGGCATCGCCATGGGTCACGACGAGATCCTCGCCGTCGGGCATGCTCGCCTTG
AGCCTGGCGAACAGTTCGGCTGGCGCGAGCCCCTGATGCTCTTCGTCCAGATCATCCTGATCGACAAGAC
CGGCTTCCATCCGAGTACGTGCTCGCTCGATGCGATGTTTCGCTTGGTGGTCGAATGGGCAGGTAGCCGG
ATCAAGCGTATGCAGCCGCCGCATTGCATCAGCCATGATGGATACTTTCTCGGCAGGAGCAAGGTGAGAT
GACAGGAGATCCTGCCCCGGCACTTCGCCCAATAGCAGCCAGTCCCTTCCCGCTTCAGTGACAACGTCGA
GCACAGCTGCGCAAGGAACGCCCGTCGTGGCCAGCCACGATAGCCGCGCTGCCTCGTCTTGCAGTTCATT
CAGGGCACCGGACAGGTCGGTCTTGACAAAAAGAACCGGGCGCCCCTGCGCTGACAGCCGGAACACGGCG
GCATCAGAGCAGCCGATTGTCTGTTGTGCCCAGTCATAGCCGAATAGCCTCTCCACCCAAGCGGCCGGAG
AACCTGCGTGCAATCCATCTTGTTCAATCATGCGAAACGATCCTCATCCTGTCTCTTGATCGATCTTTGC
AAAAGCCTAGGCCTCCAAAAAAGCCTCCTCACTACTTCTGGAATAGCTCAGAGGCCGAGGCGGCCTCGGC
CTCTGCATAAATAAAAAAAATTAGTC
